Addgene plasmid #182512: C-SWAT GFP CL1
Purpose: C-SWAT compatible vector for C-terminal tagging with GFP followed by the CL1 degron for constitutive gene expression knockdown.
Depositing lab: Rob Mitra. Depositing organization: Washington University in Saint Louis. Publication: A Suite of New Strain Construction Vectors for Gene Expression Knockdown in Budding Yeast. Shively CA, Dong F, Mitra RD. ACS Synth Biol. 2023 Jan 17. doi: 10.1021/acssynbio.2c00547. PubMed 36650116.
Backbone
  Vector backbone: pMaM482
  Total vector size (bp): 8031
  Vector type: Yeast Expression
  Selectable markers: MET/CYS
Growth in bacteria
  Bacterial resistance: Ampicillin, 100 μg/mL
  Growth temperature: 37°C
  Growth strain: DH5alpha
  Copy number: Unknown
Gene/Insert
  Gene/Insert name: CL1 Degron
  Tag / fusion protein: GFP
Terms and licenses: Academic/Nonprofit Terms; Industry Terms: Not Available to Industry
How to cite: C-SWAT GFP CL1 was a gift from Rob Mitra (Addgene plasmid # 182512 ; http://n2t.net/addgene:182512 ; RRID:Addgene_182512)
