[The description below was written by a language model from this plasmid's Addgene catalogue record and pLannotate feature annotations shown in this document.]
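Description:
C-SWAT GFP CL1 is a yeast donor plasmid of about 8 kb built on the pMaM482 backbone and designed for the C-SWAT system, in which a pre-installed acceptor module at the 3′ end of a yeast gene is exchanged for a new C-terminal tag supplied from a plasmid. It is a shuttle vector. In E. coli it replicates from a high-copy ColE1/pUC-type origin and is selected with ampicillin through the β-lactamase gene. It also retains pBluescript-derived elements: an f1 origin, lacZα and lac promoter/operator fragments, flanking T7 and T3 promoters, and remnants of the multiple cloning site. In Saccharomyces cerevisiae a CEN6/ARS element maintains it as a stable low-copy episome. A MET17 (MET15/MET25) gene with part of its own promoter complements methionine/cysteine auxotrophy, matching the recorded MET/CYS marker.

The payload lies between the T7 and T3 promoters. It consists of a GFP (S65T) coding sequence followed by a kanMX cassette, the yeast marker normally used for G418 selection. The catalogue lists the insert as the CL1 degron fused after GFP. The automated annotation does not mark the degron as a separate feature, though it would be expected in the unannotated stretch just downstream of GFP. No yeast promoter is annotated upstream of GFP, which fits a tag that is meant to be joined in frame to an endogenous open reading frame and expressed from that gene's own promoter. Appending GFP-CL1 to a target protein gives it a constitutive degradation signal, which lowers its steady-state level and so produces a continuous knockdown, while GFP allows the remaining protein to be monitored. The plasmid belongs to a set of strain-construction vectors for gene expression knockdown in budding yeast.
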