Features (pLannotate 1.2.2; 22 found; start..end, strand, type, name):
    137..184     +  misc_feature   bom (fragment): basis of mobility region from pBR322
    190..206     +  promoter       URA3 promoter (fragment): S. cerevisiae URA3
    207..439     +  promoter       MET17 promoter (fragment): S. cerevisiae MET17; expression is repressed by methionine; MET15; MET25
    440..1774    +  CDS            MET17: O-acetylserine and O-acetylhomoserine sulfhydrylase, required for sulfur amino acid synthesis; S. cerevisiae MET17 MET15; MET25
   1829..1878    +  misc_feature   bom (fragment): basis of mobility region from pBR322
   1906..2334    -  rep_origin     f1 ori (sequence partly withheld): f1 bacteriophage origin of replication; arrow indicates direction of (+) strand synthesis
   2338..2493    -  CDS            lacZα (fragment): LacZα fragment of β-galactosidase; lacZ fragment
   2501..2519    +  promoter       T7 promoter: promoter for bacteriophage T7 RNA polymerase
   2528..2588    -  misc_feature   MCS (fragment): pBluescript multiple cloning site
   2676..3386    +  CDS            GFP (S65T): GFP (S65T) is a basic (constitutively fluorescent) green fluorescent protein published in 1995, derived from Aequorea victoria.
   3691..5047    +  gene           kanMX: yeast selectable marker conferring kanamycin resistance (Wach et al., 1994)
   5218..5240    -  misc_feature   MCS (fragment): pBluescript multiple cloning site
   5253..5271    -  promoter       T3 promoter: promoter for bacteriophage T3 RNA polymerase
   5316..5332    -  protein_bind   lac operator: The lac repressor binds to the lac operator to inhibit transcription in E. coli. This inhibition can be relieved by adding lactose or isopropyl-β-D-thiogalactopyranoside (IPTG). lac repressor encoded by lacI
   5340..5370    -  promoter       lac promoter: promoter for the E. coli lac operon
   5385..5406    -  protein_bind   CAP binding site: CAP binding activates transcription in the presence of cAMP. E. coli catabolite activator protein
   5419..5511    -  CDS            lacI (fragment): lac repressor; lacI; The lac repressor binds to the lac operator to inhibit transcription in E. coli. This inhibition can be relieved by adding lactose or isopropyl-β-D-thiogalactopyranoside (IPTG).
   5694..6282    -  rep_origin     ori: high-copy-number ColE1/pMB1/pBR322/pUC origin of replication
   6453..7313    -  CDS            AmpR: β-lactamase; bla; confers resistance to ampicillin, carbenicillin, and related antibiotics
   7314..7418    -  promoter       AmpR promoter: bla
   7455..7958    +  misc_feature   CEN/ARS: S. cerevisiae CEN6 centromere fused to an autonomously replicating sequence
   8026..35      +  CDS            rop (fragment) (across the origin): Rop protein, which maintains plasmids at low copy number; rop
>Addgene plasmid #182512 | C-SWAT GFP CL1 | addgene full sequence | sequence record 358185 | Addgene NGS Result
TCGCGCGTTTCGGTGATGACGGTGAAAACCTCTGACACATGCAGCTCCCGGAGACGGTCACAGCTTGTCT
GTAAGCGGATGCCGGGAGCAGACAAGCCCGTCAGGGCGCGTCAGCGGGTGTTGGCGGGTGTCGGGGCTGG
CTTAACTATGCGGCATCAGAGCAGATTGTACTGAGAGTGCACCACGCTTTTCAATTCAATTCATCACCAT
CCTCATGAAAACTGTGTAACATAATAACCGAAGTGTCGAAAAGGTGGCACCTTGTCCAATTGAACACGCT
CGATGAAAAAAATAAGATATATATAAGGTTAAGTAAAGCGTCTGTTAGAAAGGAAGTTTTTCCTTTTTCT
TGCTCTCTTGTCTTTTCATCTACTATTTCCTTCGTGTAATACAGGGTCGTCAGATACATAGATACAATTC
TATTACCCCCATCCATACAATGCCATCTCATTTCGATACTGTTCAACTACACGCCGGCCAAGAGAACCCT
GGTGACAATGCTCACAGATCCAGAGCTGTACCAATTTACGCCACCACTTCTTATGTTTTCGAAAACTCTA
AGCATGGTTCGCAATTGTTTGGTCTAGAAGTTCCAGGTTACGTCTATTCCCGTTTCCAAAACCCAACCAG
TAATGTTTTGGAAGAAAGAATTGCTGCCTTAGAAGGTGGTGCTGCTGCTTTGGCTGTTTCCTCCGGTCAA
GCCGCTCAAACCCTTGCCATCCAAGGTTTGGCACACACTGGTGACAACATCGTTTCCACTTCTTACTTAT
ACGGTGGTACTTATAACCAGTTCAAAATCTCGTTCAAAAGATTTGGTATCGAGGCTAGATTTGTTGAAGG
TGACAATCCAGAAGAATTCGAAAAGGTCTTTGATGAAAGAACCAAGGCTGTTTATTTGGAAACCATTGGT
AATCCAAAGTACAATGTTCCGGATTTTGAAAAAATTGTTGCAATTGCTCACAAACACGGTATTCCAGTTG
TCGTTGACAACACATTTGGTGCCGGTGGTTACTTCTGTCAGCCAATTAAATACGGTGCTGATATTGTAAC
ACATTCTGCTACCAAATGGATTGGTGGTCATGGTACTACTATCGGTGGTATTATTGTTGACTCTGGTAAG
TTCCCATGGAAGGACTACCCAGAAAAGTTCCCTCAATTCTCTCAACCTGCCGAAGGATATCACGGTACTA
TCTACAATGAAGCCTACGGTAACTTGGCATACATCGTTCATGTTAGAACTGAACTATTAAGAGATTTGGG
TCCATTGATGAACCCATTTGCCTCTTTCTTGCTACTACAAGGTGTTGAAACATTATCTTTGAGAGCTGAA
AGACACGGTGAAAATGCATTGAAGTTAGCCAAATGGTTAGAACAATCCCCATACGTATCTTGGGTTTCAT
ACCCTGGTTTAGCATCTCATTCTCATCATGAAAATGCTAAGAAGTATCTATCTAACGGTTTCGGTGGTGT
CTTATCTTTCGGTGTAAAAGACTTACCAAATGCCGACAAGGAAACTGACCCATTCGAACTTTCTGGTGCT
CAAGTTGTTGACAATTTAAAGCTTGCCTCTAACTTGGCCAATGTTGGTGATGCCAAGACCTTAGTCATTG
CTCCATACTTCACTACCCACAAACAATTAAATGACAAAGAAAAGTTGGCATCTGGTGTTACCAAGGACTT
AATTCGTGTCTCTGTTGGTATCGAATTTATTGATGACATTATTGCAGACTTCCAGCAATCTTTTGAAACT
GTTTTCGCTGGCCAAAAACCATGAGTGTGCGTGATGAGTTGTAAAATTATGTATAAACCTACTTTCTCTC
ACAAGTACTGCGGTGTGAAATACCGCACAGATGCGTAAGGAGAAAATACCGCATCAGGAAATTGTAAGCG
TTAATATTTTGTTAAAATTCGCGTTAAATTTTTGTTAAATCAGCTCATTTTTTAACCAATAGGCCGAAAT
CGGCAAAATCCCTTATAAATCAAAAGAATAGACCGAGATAGGGT
[37 nt withheld, positions 2005-2041]
AAAGAACGTGGACTCCAACGTCAAAGG
[49 nt withheld, positions 2069-2117]
T
[91 nt withheld, positions 2119-2209]
G
[124 nt withheld, positions 2211-2334]
CCATTCGCCATTCAGGCTGCGCAACTGTTGGGAAGGGCGATCGGTGCGGGCCTCTTCGCTATTACGCCAG
CTGGCGAAAGGGGGATGTGCTGCAAGGCGATTAAGTTGGGTAACGCCAGGGTTTTCCCAGTCACGACGTT
GTAAAACGACGGCCAGTGAGCGCGCGTAATACGACTCACTATAGGGCGAATTGGGTACCGGGCCCCCCCT
CGAGGTCGACGGTATCGATAAGCTTGATATCGAATTCCTGCAGCTATATTACCCTGTTATCCCTACGTAC
GCTGCAGGTCGACGGTGGCGGTTCTGGCGGTGGCGGATCCCGGATCCCCGGGTTAATTAACAGTAAAGGA
GAAGAACTTTTCACTGGAGTTGTCCCAATTCTTGTTGAATTAGATGGTGATGTTAATGGGCACAAATTTT
CTGTCAGTGGAGAGGGTGAAGGTGATGCAACATACGGAAAACTTACCCTTAAATTTATTTGCACTACTGG
AAAACTACCTGTTCCATGGCCAACACTTGTCACTACTTTCACTTATGGTGTTCAATGCTTTTCAAGATAC
CCAGATCATATGAAACGGCATGACTTTTTCAAGAGTGCCATGCCCGAAGGTTATGTACAGGAAAGAACTA
TATTTTTCAAAGATGACGGGAACTACAAGACACGTGCTGAAGTCAAGTTTGAAGGTGATACCCTTGTTAA
TAGAATCGAGTTAAAAGGTATTGATTTTAAAGAAGATGGAAACATTCTTGGACACAAATTGGAATACAAC
TATAACTCACACAATGTATACATCATGGCAGACAAACAAAAGAATGGAATCAAAGTTAACTTCAAAATTA
GACACAACATTGAAGATGGAAGCGTTCAACTAGCAGACCATTATCAACAAAATACTCCAATTGGCGATGG
CCCTGTCCTTTTACCAGACAACCATTACCTGTCCACACAATCTGCCCTTTCGAAAGATCCCAACGAAAAG
AGAGACCACATGGTCCTTCTTGAGTTTGTAACAGCTGCTGGGATTACACATGGCATGGATGAACTATACA
AAGGTGGTTCTGGTTCTGCTTGTAAAAATTGGTTTTCTTCTTTGTCTCATTTTGTTATTCATTTGTAGAG
TTCTTCTTTGAGATATCGATTGAACGAGCTCGAATTCATCGATCTATATTACCCTGTTATCCCTAGCGTA
ACTATGCCAAATGACAATAAGACACCCAATAGGTCCAGCACTCCCAAGTTTACTAAAAAACCAGTAACCC
CGAATGATAAAATTCCTGAAAGACGGATCCCCGGGTTAATTAAGGCGCGCCAGATCTGTTTAGCTTGCCT
CGTCCCCGCCGGGTCACCCGGCCAGCGACATGGAGGCCCAGAATACCCTCCTTGACAGTCTTGACGTGCG
CAGCTCAGGGGCATGATGTGACTGTCGCCCGTACATTTAGCCCATACATCCCCATGTATAATCATTTGCA
TCCATACATTTTGATGGCCGCACGGCGCGAAGCAAAAATTACGGCTCCTCGCTGCAGACCTGCGAGCAGG
GAAACGCTCCCCTCACAGACGCGTTGAATTGTCCCCACGCCGCGCCCCTGTAGAGAAATATAAAAGGTTA
GGATTTGCCACTGAGGTTCTTCTTTCATATACTTCCTTTTAAAATCTTGCTAGGATACAGTTCTCACATC
ACATCCGAACATAAACAACCATGGGTAAGGAAAAGACTCACGTTTCGAGGCCGCGATTAAATTCCAACAT
GGATGCTGATTTATATGGGTATAAATGGGCTCGCGATAATGTCGGGCAATCAGGTGCGACAATCTATCGA
TTGTATGGGAAGCCCGATGCGCCAGAGTTGTTTCTGAAACATGGCAAAGGTAGCGTTGCCAATGATGTTA
CAGATGAGATGGTCAGACTAAACTGGCTGACGGAATTTATGCCTCTTCCGACCATCAAGCATTTTATCCG
TACTCCTGATGATGCATGGTTACTCACCACTGCGATCCCCGGCAAAACAGCATTCCAGGTATTAGAAGAA
TATCCTGATTCAGGTGAAAATATTGTTGATGCGCTGGCAGTGTTCCTGCGCCGGTTGCATTCGATTCCTG
TTTGTAATTGTCCTTTTAACAGCGATCGCGTATTTCGTCTCGCTCAGGCGCAATCACGAATGAATAACGG
TTTGGTTGATGCGAGTGATTTTGATGACGAGCGTAATGGCTGGCCTGTTGAACAAGTCTGGAAAGAAATG
CATAAGCTTTTGCCATTCTCACCGGATTCAGTCGTCACTCATGGTGATTTCTCACTTGATAACCTTATTT
TTGACGAGGGGAAATTAATAGGTTGTATTGATGTTGGACGAGTCGGAATCGCAGACCGATACCAGGATCT
TGCCATCCTATGGAACTGCCTCGGTGAGTTTTCTCCTTCATTACAGAAACGGCTTTTTCAAAAATATGGT
ATTGATAATCCTGATATGAATAAATTGCAGTTTCATTTGATGCTCGATGAGTTTTTCTAATCAGTACTGA
CAATAAAAAGATTCTTGTTTTCAAGAACTTGTCATTTGTATAGTTTTTTTATATTGTAGTTGTTCTATTT
TAATCAAATGTTAGCGTGATTTATATTTTTTTTCGCCTCGACATCATCTGCCCAGATGCGAAGTTAAGTG
CGCAGAAAGTAATATCATGCGTCAATCGTATGTGAATGCTGGTCGCTATACTGCTGTCGATTCGATACTA
ACGCCGCCATCCAGTTTAAACGAGCTCGAATTCTGATGGAAAAAGATTTTCAAGTGAATAAGGAGATAAA
ACCGTATTGACTTTTTATCATTCTACAAAAGACCAGTAACGAAGTGTACCCTGCTATATTACCCTGTTAT
CCCTAGCGTAACTCGGCCGCCACCGCGGTGGAGCTCCAGCTTTTGTTCCCTTTAGTGAGGGTTAATTGCG
CGCTTGGCGTAATCATGGTCATAGCTGTTTCCTGTGTGAAATTGTTATCCGCTCACAATTCCACACAACA
TACGAGCCGGAAGCATAAAGTGTAAAGCCTGGGGTGCCTAATGAGTGAGCTAACTCACATTAATTGCGTT
GCGCTCACTGCCCGCTTTCCAGTCGGGAAACCTGTCGTGCCAGCTGCATTAATGAATCGGCCAACGCGCG
GGGAGAGGCGGTTTGCGTATTGGGCGCTCTTCCGCTTCCTCGCTCACTGACTCGCTGCGCTCGGTCGTTC
GGCTGCGGCGAGCGGTATCAGCTCACTCAAAGGCGGTAATACGGTTATCCACAGAATCAGGGGATAACGC
AGGAAAGAACATGTGAGCAAAAGGCCAGCAAAAGGCCAGGAACCGTAAAAAGGCCGCGTTGCTGGCGTTT
TTCCATAGGCTCCGCCCCCCTGACGAGCATCACAAAAATCGACGCTCAAGTCAGAGGTGGCGAAACCCGA
CAGGACTATAAAGATACCAGGCGTTTCCCCCTGGAAGCTCCCTCGTGCGCTCTCCTGTTCCGACCCTGCC
GCTTACCGGATACCTGTCCGCCTTTCTCCCTTCGGGAAGCGTGGCGCTTTCTCATAGCTCACGCTGTAGG
TATCTCAGTTCGGTGTAGGTCGTTCGCTCCAAGCTGGGCTGTGTGCACGAACCCCCCGTTCAGCCCGACC
GCTGCGCCTTATCCGGTAACTATCGTCTTGAGTCCAACCCGGTAAGACACGACTTATCGCCACTGGCAGC
AGCCACTGGTAACAGGATTAGCAGAGCGAGGTATGTAGGCGGTGCTACAGAGTTCTTGAAGTGGTGGCCT
AACTACGGCTACACTAGAAGAACAGTATTTGGTATCTGCGCTCTGCTGAAGCCAGTTACCTTCGGAAAAA
GAGTTGGTAGCTCTTGATCCGGCAAACAAACCACCGCTGGTAGCGGTGGTTTTTTTGTTTGCAAGCAGCA
GATTACGCGCAGAAAAAAAGGATCTCAAGAAGATCCTTTGATCTTTTCTACGGGGTCTGACGCTCAGTGG
AACGAAAACTCACGTTAAGGGATTTTGGTCATGAGATTATCAAAAAGGATCTTCACCTAGATCCTTTTAA
ATTAAAAATGAAGTTTTAAATCAATCTAAAGTATATATGAGTAAACTTGGTCTGACAGTTACCAATGCTT
AATCAGTGAGGCACCTATCTCAGCGATCTGTCTATTTCGTTCATCCATAGTTGCCTGACTCCCCGTCGTG
TAGATAACTACGATACGGGAGGGCTTACCATCTGGCCCCAGTGCTGCAATGATACCGCGAGACCCACGCT
CACCGGCTCCAGATTTATCAGCAATAAACCAGCCAGCCGGAAGGGCCGAGCGCAGAAGTGGTCCTGCAAC
TTTATCCGCCTCCATCCAGTCTATTAATTGTTGCCGGGAAGCTAGAGTAAGTAGTTCGCCAGTTAATAGT
TTGCGCAACGTTGTTGCCATTGCTACAGGCATCGTGGTGTCACGCTCGTCGTTTGGTATGGCTTCATTCA
GCTCCGGTTCCCAACGATCAAGGCGAGTTACATGATCCCCCATGTTGTGCAAAAAAGCGGTTAGCTCCTT
CGGTCCTCCGATCGTTGTCAGAAGTAAGTTGGCCGCAGTGTTATCACTCATGGTTATGGCAGCACTGCAT
AATTCTCTTACTGTCATGCCATCCGTAAGATGCTTTTCTGTGACTGGTGAGTACTCAACCAAGTCATTCT
GAGAATAGTGTATGCGGCGACCGAGTTGCTCTTGCCCGGCGTCAATACGGGATAATACCGCGCCACATAG
CAGAACTTTAAAAGTGCTCATCATTGGAAAACGTTCTTCGGGGCGAAAACTCTCAAGGATCTTACCGCTG
TTGAGATCCAGTTCGATGTAACCCACTCGTGCACCCAACTGATCTTCAGCATCTTTTACTTTCACCAGCG
TTTCTGGGTGAGCAAAAACAGGAAGGCAAAATGCCGCAAAAAAGGGAATAAGGGCGACACGGAAATGTTG
AATACTCATACTCTTCCTTTTTCAATATTATTGAAGCATTTATCAGGGTTATTGTCTCATGAGCGGATAC
ATATTTGAATGTATTTAGAAAAATAAACAAATAGGGGTTCCGCGCACATTTCCCCGAAAAGTGCCACCTG
GGTCCTTTTCATCACGTGCTATAAAAATAATTATAATTTAAATTTTTTAATATAAATATATAAATTAAAA
ATAGAAAGTAAAAAAAGAAATTAAAGAAAAAATAGTTTTTGTTTTCCGAAGATGTAAAAGACTCTAGGGG
GATCGCCAACAAATACTACCTTTTATCTTGCTCTTCCTGCTCTCAGGTATTAATGCCGAATTGTTTCATC
TTGTCTGTGTAGAAGACCACACACGAAAATCCTGTGATTTTACATTTTACTTATCGTTAATCGAATGTAT
ATCTATTTAATCTGCTTTTCTTGTCTAATAAATATATATGTAAAGTACGCTTTTTGTTGAAATTTTTTAA
ACCTTTGTTTATTTTTTTTTCTTCATTCCGTAACTCTTCTACCTTCTTTATTTACTTTCTAAAATCCAAA
TACAAAACATAAAAATAAATAAACACAGAGTAAATTCCCAAATTATTCCATCATTAAAAGATACGAGGCG
CGTGTAAGTTACAGGCAAGCGATCCGTCTAAGAAACCATTATTATCATGACATTAACCTATAAAAATAGG
CGTATCACGAGGCCCTTTCGTC
